>Addgene plasmid #24480 | CMV-FLAG-Core-R (pMO29) | addgene partial sequence | sequence record 30215 | 24480 with CMV-F
CTAGAGAACCCACTGCTTACTGGCTTATCGAAATTAATACGACTCACTATAGGGAGACCCAAGCTGGCTA
GCGTTTAAACTTAAGCTTGCCACCATGGACTACAAGGACGACGATGACAAGATGAGCACGAATCCTAAAC
CTCAAAGAAAAACCAAACGTAACACCAACCGCCGCCCACAGGACGTCAAGTTCCCGGGCGGTGGTCAGAT
CGTCGGTGGAGTTTACCTGTTGCCGCGCAGGGGCCCCAGGTTGGGTGTGCGCGCGACTAGGAAGACTTCC
GAGCGGTCGCAACCTCGTGGAAGGCGACAACCTATCCCCAAGGCTCGCCAGCCCGAGGGTAGGGCCTGGG
CTCAGCCCGGGTACCCCTGGCCCCTCTATGGCAATGAGGGCTTGGGGTGGGCAGGATGGCTCCTGTCACC
CCGTGGCTCTCGGCCTAGTTGGGGCCCCACGGACCCCCGGCGTAGGTCGCGCAATTTGGGTAAGGTCATC
GATACCCTCACGTGCGGCTTCGCCGATCTCATGGGGTACCTTCCGCTCGTCGGCGCCCCCCTAGGGGGCG
CTGCCAGGGCCCTGGCGCATGGCGTCCGGGTTCTGGAGGACGGCGTGAACTATGCAACAGGGAATCTGCC
CGGTTGCTCCTTTTCTATCTTCCTTTTGGCTTTGCTGTCCTGTTTGACCATCCCAGC
