[The description below was written by a language model from this plasmid's Addgene catalogue record.]
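Description:
CMV-FLAG-Core-R (pMO29) is a mammalian expression plasmid built on a pcDNA3.1(+)-derived backbone (recorded as pcDNA 3.1 (+)/pEV 204-HindIII, about 5.4 kb without insert). It is maintained in E. coli as a high-copy plasmid under ampicillin selection. It also carries a neomycin resistance marker, so transfected mammalian cells can be selected with G418 if stable lines are wanted. No feature table accompanies the record, so individual backbone elements such as the origin of replication or polyadenylation signals are not itemised. The plasmid name and the recommended CMV forward sequencing primer indicate that expression is driven by the CMV immediate-early promoter typical of pcDNA3.1 vectors.

The payload is an approximately 600 bp insert encoding the Core protein of hepatitis C virus, the viral capsid component, fused at its N terminus to a FLAG epitope tag. The tag allows the protein to be detected or immunoprecipitated with anti-FLAG antibodies. The insert was cloned by restriction digestion using HindIII at both the 5′ and 3′ ends, and the record does not say whether those sites survive. Cloning into a single site is non-directional. The record does not explain the "R" suffix in the name, and it gives no viral genotype, isolate or exact residue boundaries for the Core sequence.

The associated publication concerns targeting of HCV Core to mitochondria through a C-terminal localisation motif. This fits use of the plasmid for transient or stable expression of tagged Core in cultured mammalian cells to study its subcellular localisation and related functions.
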