Addgene plasmid #24480: CMV-FLAG-Core-R (pMO29)
Depositing lab: Melanie Ott. Depositing organization: J. David Gladstone Institutes. Publication: Targeting of hepatitis C virus core protein to mitochondria through a novel C-terminal localization motif. Schwer B, Ren S, Pietschmann T, Kartenbeck J, Kaehlcke K, Bartenschlager R, Yen TS, Ott M. J Virol. 2004 Aug . 78(15):7958-68. 10.1128/JVI.78.15.7958-7968.2004 PubMed 15254168.
Backbone
  Vector backbone: pcDNA 3.1 (+)/ pEV 204-HindIII
  Backbone size w/o insert (bp): 5428
  Vector type: Mammalian Expression
  Selectable markers: Neomycin (select with G418)
Growth in bacteria
  Bacterial resistance: Ampicillin, 100 μg/mL
  Growth temperature: 37°C
  Growth strain: DH5alpha
  Copy number: High Copy
Gene/Insert
  Gene/Insert name: Core
  Species: Hepatitis C virus
  Insert size (bp): 600
  Tag / fusion protein: FLAG (N terminal on insert)
  Cloning method: Restriction Enzyme; 5′ cloning site HindIII (unknown if destroyed); 3′ cloning site HindIII (unknown if destroyed)
  Sequencing primers: 5′ CMV-F
Terms and licenses: Academic/Nonprofit Terms; Industry Terms: Not Available to Industry
How to cite: CMV-FLAG-Core-R (pMO29) was a gift from Melanie Ott (Addgene plasmid # 24480 ; http://n2t.net/addgene:24480 ; RRID:Addgene_24480)
